>Addgene plasmid #214417 | PMP34-mApple | addgene full sequence | sequence record 437545 | Addgene NGS Result
ATCCCTTATAAATCAAAAGAATAGACCGAGATAGGGT
[37 nt withheld, positions 38-74]
AAAGAACGTGGACTCCAACGTCAAAGG
[49 nt withheld, positions 102-150]
T
[91 nt withheld, positions 152-242]
G
[124 nt withheld, positions 244-367]
CAGGTGGCACTTTTCGGGGAAATGTGCGCGGAACCCCTATTTGTTTATTTTTCTAAATACATTCAAATAT
GTATCCGCTCATGAGACAATAACCCTGATAAATGCTTCAATAATATTGAAAAAGGAAGAGTCCTGAGGCG
GAAAGAACCAGCTGTGGAATGTGTGTCAGTTAGGGTGTGGAAAGTCCCCAGGCTCCCCAGCAGGCAGAAG
TATGCAAAGCATGCATCTCAATTAGTCAGCAACCAGGTGTGGAAAGTCCCCAGGCTCCCCAGCAGGCAGA
AGTATGCAAAGCATGCATCTCAATTAGTCAGCAACCATAGTCCCGCCCCTAACTCCGCCCATCCCGCCCC
TAACTCCGCCCAGTTCCGCCCATTCTCCGCCCCATGGCTGACTAATTTTTTTTATTTATGCAGAGGCCGA
GGCCGCCTCGGCCTCTGAGCTATTCCAGAAGTAGTGAGGAGGCTTTTTTGGAGGCCTAGGCTTTTGCAAA
GATCGATCAAGAGACAGGATGAGGATCGTTTCGCATGATTGAACAAGATGGATTGCACGCAGGTTCTCCG
GCCGCTTGGGTGGAGAGGCTATTCGGCTATGACTGGGCACAACAGACAATCGGCTGCTCTGATGCCGCCG
TGTTCCGGCTGTCAGCGCAGGGGCGCCCGGTTCTTTTTGTCAAGACCGACCTGTCCGGTGCCCTGAATGA
ACTGCAAGACGAGGCAGCGCGGCTATCGTGGCTGGCCACGACGGGCGTTCCTTGCGCAGCTGTGCTCGAC
GTTGTCACTGAAGCGGGAAGGGACTGGCTGCTATTGGGCGAAGTGCCGGGGCAGGATCTCCTGTCATCTC
ACCTTGCTCCTGCCGAGAAAGTATCCATCATGGCTGATGCAATGCGGCGGCTGCATACGCTTGATCCGGC
TACCTGCCCATTCGACCACCAAGCGAAACATCGCATCGAGCGAGCACGTACTCGGATGGAAGCCGGTCTT
GTCGATCAGGATGATCTGGACGAAGAGCATCAGGGGCTCGCGCCAGCCGAACTGTTCGCCAGGCTCAAGG
CGAGCATGCCCGACGGCGAGGATCTCGTCGTGACCCATGGCGATGCCTGCTTGCCGAATATCATGGTGGA
AAATGGCCGCTTTTCTGGATTCATCGACTGTGGCCGGCTGGGTGTGGCGGACCGCTATCAGGACATAGCG
TTGGCTACCCGTGATATTGCTGAAGAGCTTGGCGGCGAATGGGCTGACCGCTTCCTCGTGCTTTACGGTA
TCGCCGCTCCCGATTCGCAGCGCATCGCCTTCTATCGCCTTCTTGACGAGTTCTTCTGAGCGGGACTCTG
GGGTTCGAAATGACCGACCAAGCGACGCCCAACCTGCCATCACGAGATTTCGATTCCACCGCCGCCTTCT
ATGAAAGGTTGGGCTTCGGAATCGTTTTCCGGGACGCCGGCTGGATGATCCTCCAGCGCGGGGATCTCAT
GCTGGAGTTCTTCGCCCACCCTAGGGGGAGGCTAACTGAAACACGGAAGGAGACAATACCGGAAGGAACC
CGCGCTATGACGGCAATAAAAAGACAGAATAAAACGCACGGTGTTGGGTCGTTTGTTCATAAACGCGGGG
TTCGGTCCCAGGGCTGGCACTCTGTCGATACCCCACCGAGACCCCATTGGGGCCAATACGCCCGCGTTTC
TTCCTTTTCCCCACCCCACCCCCCAAGTTCGGGTGAAGGCCCAGGGCTCGCAGCCAACGTCGGGGCGGCA
GGCCCTGCCATAGCCTCAGGTTACTCATATATACTTTAGATTGATTTAAAACTTCATTTTTAATTTAAAA
GGATCTAGGTGAAGATCCTTTTTGATAATCTCATGACCAAAATCCCTTAACGTGAGTTTTCGTTCCACTG
AGCGTCAGACCCCGTAGAAAAGATCAAAGGATCTTCTTGAGATCCTTTTTTTCTGCGCGTAATCTGCTGC
TTGCAAACAAAAAAACCACCGCTACCAGCGGTGGTTTGTTTGCCGGATCAAGAGCTACCAACTCTTTTTC
CGAAGGTAACTGGCTTCAGCAGAGCGCAGATACCAAATACTGTTCTTCTAGTGTAGCCGTAGTTAGGCCA
CCACTTCAAGAACTCTGTAGCACCGCCTACATACCTCGCTCTGCTAATCCTGTTACCAGTGGCTGCTGCC
AGTGGCGATAAGTCGTGTCTTACCGGGTTGGACTCAAGACGATAGTTACCGGATAAGGCGCAGCGGTCGG
GCTGAACGGGGGGTTCGTGCACACAGCCCAGCTTGGAGCGAACGACCTACACCGAACTGAGATACCTACA
GCGTGAGCTATGAGAAAGCGCCACGCTTCCCGAAGGGAGAAAGGCGGACAGGTATCCGGTAAGCGGCAGG
GTCGGAACAGGAGAGCGCACGAGGGAGCTTCCAGGGGGAAACGCCTGGTATCTTTATAGTCCTGTCGGGT
TTCGCCACCTCTGACTTGAGCGTCGATTTTTGTGATGCTCGTCAGGGGGGCGGAGCCTATGGAAAAACGC
CAGCAACGCGGCCTTTTTACGGTTCCTGGCCTTTTGCTGGCCTTTTGCTCACATGTTCTTTCCTGCGTTA
TCCCCTGATTCTGTGGATAACCGTATTACCGCCATGCATTAGTTATTAATAGTAATCAATTACGGGGTCA
TTAGTTCATAGCCCATATATGGAGTTCCGCGTTACATAACTTACGGTAAATGGCCCGCCTGGCTGACCGC
CCAACGACCCCCGCCCATTGACGTCAATAATGACGTATGTTCCCATAGTAACGCCAATAGGGACTTTCCA
TTGACGTCAATGGGTGGAGTATTTACGGTAAACTGCCCACTTGGCAGTACATCAAGTGTATCATATGCCA
AGTACGCCCCCTATTGACGTCAATGACGGTAAATGGCCCGCCTGGCATTATGCCCAGTACATGACCTTAT
GGGACTTTCCTACTTGGCAGTACATCTACGTATTAGTCATCGCTATTACCATGGTGATGCGGTTTTGGCA
GTACATCAATGGGCGTGGATAGCGGTTTGACTCACGGGGATTTCCAAGTCTCCACCCCATTGACGTCAAT
GGGAGTTTGTTTTGGCACCAAAATCAACGGGACTTTCCAAAATGTCGTAACAACTCCGCCCCATTGACGC
AAATGGGCGGTAGGCGTGTACGGTGGGAGGTCTATATAAGCAGAGCTGGTTTAGTGAACCGTCAGATCCG
CTAGCCACCATGGCTTCCGTGCTGTCCTACGAAAGCCTGGTCCACGCCGTGGCCGGAGCCGTGGGAAGCG
TGACAGCAATGACAGTGTTTTTTCCCCTGGATACAGCTAGACTTCGACTTCAGGTTGATGAGAAAAGAAA
ATCCAAAACTACACACATGGTGCTCCTGGAGATCATTAAAGAAGAAGGACTCCTGGCACCATATCGAGGG
TGGTTTCCAGTGATTTCCAGTCTCTGCTGCTCCAATTTTGTCTATTTCTACACTTTTAATAGCCTCAAAG
CACTCTGGGTCAAAGGTCAACATTCTACCACTGGAAAAGATCTGGTAGTTGGGTTTGTTGCAGGAGTGGT
TAATGTGTTGCTAACAACTCCACTCTGGGTGGTAAACACCAGACTGAAGCTTCAAGGAGCAAAATTTAGG
AATGAAGACATTGTACCAACAAACTACAAAGGTATCATTGATGCTTTTCATCAGATCATTCGCGATGAAG
GAATCTCGGCTTTATGGAATGGCACATTTCCCTCATTGCTGTTGGTCTTCAATCCTGCCATCCAGTTCAT
GTTTTATGAAGGTTTAAAACGGCAGCTTTTAAAGAAACGGATGAAGCTTTCTTCCTTGGATGTGTTCATC
ATTGGTGCAGTAGCCAAAGCGATTGCCACCACGGTGACCTATCCCCTGCAGACGGTACAGTCAATTCTGA
GGTTTGGGCGTCATAGACTAAACCCAGAAAACAGAACATTGGGAAGTCTTCGGAATATTCTCTATCTTCT
TCACCAACGAGTAAGACGTTTTGGAATAATGGGACTCTACAAAGGCCTTGAAGCCAAACTGCTGCAGACA
GTCCTCACTGCTGCTCTCATGTTCCTTGTTTATGAGAAACTGACAGCTGCCACCTTCACAGTTATGGGGC
TGAAGCGTGCACACCAACACCTACCGGTCGCCACCATGGTGAGCAAGGGCGAGGAGAATAACATGGCCAT
CATCAAGGAGTTCATGCGCTTCAAGGTGCACATGGAGGGCTCCGTGAACGGCCACGAGTTCGAGATCGAG
GGCGAGGGCGAGGGCCGCCCCTACGAGGCCTTTCAGACCGCTAAGCTGAAGGTGACCAAGGGTGGCCCCC
TGCCCTTCGCCTGGGACATCCTGTCCCCTCAGTTCATGTACGGCTCCAAGGTCTACATTAAGCACCCAGC
CGACATCCCCGACTACTTCAAGCTGTCCTTCCCCGAGGGCTTCAGGTGGGAGCGCGTGATGAACTTCGAG
GACGGCGGCATTATTCACGTTAACCAGGACTCCTCCCTGCAGGACGGCGTGTTCATCTACAAGGTGAAGC
TGCGCGGCACCAACTTCCCCTCCGACGGCCCCGTAATGCAGAAGAAGACCATGGGCTGGGAGGCCTCCGA
GGAGCGGATGTACCCCGAGGACGGCGCCCTGAAGAGCGAGATCAAGAAGAGGCTGAAGCTGAAGGACGGC
GGCCACTACGCCGCCGAGGTCAAGACCACCTACAAGGCCAAGAAGCCCGTGCAGCTGCCCGGCGCCTACA
TCGTCGACATCAAGTTGGACATCGTGTCCCACAACGAGGACTACACCATCGTGGAACAGTACGAACGCGC
CGAGGGCCGCCACTCCACCGGCGGCATGGACGAGCTGTACAAGTCCGGACTCAGATCTCGAGCTCAAGCT
TCGAATTCTGCAGTCGACGGTACCGCGGGCCCGGGATCCACCGGATCTAGATAACTGATCATAATCAGCC
ATACCACATTTGTAGAGGTTTTACTTGCTTTAAAAAACCTCCCACACCTCCCCCTGAACCTGAAACATAA
AATGAATGCAATTGTTGTTGTTAACTTGTTTATTGCAGCTTATAATGGTTACAAATAAAGCAATAGCATC
ACAAATTTCACAAATAAAGCATTTTTTTCACTGCATTCTAGTTGTGGTTTGTCCAAACTCATCAATGTAT
CTTAACGCGTAAATTGTAAGCGTTAATATTTTGTTAAAATTCGCGTTAAATTTTTGTTAAATCAGCTCAT
TTTTTAACCAATAGGCCGAAATCGGCAAA
Features (pLannotate 1.2.2; 15 found; start..end, strand, type, name):
    394..498     +  promoter       AmpR promoter: bla
    500..857     +  promoter       SV40 promoter: SV40 enhancer and early promoter
    892..1686    +  CDS            NeoR/KanR: aminoglycoside phosphotransferase from Tn5; aph(3')-II (or nptII); confers resistance to neomycin, kanamycin, and G418 (Geneticin®)
   1707..1859    +  CDS            ble (fragment): BLE_KLEPN - Experimental evidence at protein level: Swiss-Prot protein existence level 1. Binding protein with a strong affinity to the bleomycin family of antibiotics. Binds to CL990; an antimitotic-antibiotic compound. From Klebsiella pneumoniae.
   1918..1965    +  polyA_signal   HSV TK poly(A) signal: herpes simplex virus thymidine kinase polyadenylation signal (Cole and Stacy, 1985)
   2056..2072    -  polyA_signal   bGH poly(A) signal (fragment): bovine growth hormone polyadenylation signal
   2294..2882    +  rep_origin     ori: high-copy-number ColE1/pMB1/pBR322/pUC origin of replication
   3057..3360    +  enhancer       CMV enhancer: human cytomegalovirus immediate early enhancer
   3361..3564    +  promoter       CMV promoter: human cytomegalovirus (CMV) immediate early promoter
   3597..4517    +  CDS            SLC25A17: PM34_HUMAN - Also known as PMP34. Experimental evidence at protein level: Swiss-Prot protein existence level 1. Peroxisomal transporter for multiple cofactors like coenzyme A (CoA), flavin adenine dinucleotide (FAD), flavin mononucleotide (FMN) and nucleotide adenosine monophosphate (AMP), and to a lesser extent for nicotinamide adenine dinucleotide (NAD(+)), adenosine diphosphate (ADP) and adenosine 3',5'-diphosphate (PAP). May catalyze the transport of free CoA, FAD and NAD(+) from the cytosol into the peroxisomal matrix by a counter-exchange mechanism. Inhibited by pyridoxal 5'- phosphate a
   4533..5240    +  CDS            mApple: mApple is a basic (constitutively fluorescent) red fluorescent protein published in 2008, derived from Discosoma sp.. It is reported to be a rapidly-maturing monomer with high acid sensitivity.
   5241..5306    +  misc_feature   MCS: multiple cloning site
   5323..5407    +  CDS            large T antigen (fragment): large T antigen from SV40 (simian virus 40)
   5430..5551    +  polyA_signal   SV40 poly(A) signal: SV40 polyadenylation signal
   5585..367     -  rep_origin     f1 ori (across the origin) (sequence partly withheld): f1 bacteriophage origin of replication; arrow indicates direction of (+) strand synthesis
