[The description below was written by a language model from this plasmid's Addgene catalogue record and pLannotate feature annotations shown in this document.]
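Description:
PMP34-mApple is a 5,646-nt mammalian expression plasmid that produces human PMP34 (SLC25A17), a peroxisomal membrane transporter for cofactors such as CoA, FAD and NAD+, fused at its C terminus to the monomeric red fluorescent protein mApple. It was derived from a PMP34-Halo backbone. The recorded AgeI and BsrGI cloning sites are consistent with the fluorescent protein having been swapped in place of the earlier tag, although the record does not state this explicitly. The human cytomegalovirus immediate early enhancer and promoter drive the fusion. The SLC25A17 coding sequence is followed after a short linker by mApple, then a residual multiple cloning site and an SV40 polyadenylation signal. The small annotated large T antigen fragment next to that signal is most likely part of the SV40 late-region sequence carrying the poly(A) signal rather than a functional element.

The plasmid is propagated in E. coli through a high-copy ColE1/pUC-type origin and is selected with kanamycin. The Tn5 NeoR/KanR gene sits behind tandem bacterial (bla) and SV40 early promoters and ends in an HSV TK polyadenylation signal. The same marker can therefore confer kanamycin resistance in bacteria and G418 resistance in transfected mammalian cells. An f1 origin is also present, which allows single-stranded DNA production. The short ble and bGH poly(A) fragments appear to be vestigial backbone sequence.

The stated purpose is peroxisome localization: the fusion labels peroxisomal membranes in red for fluorescence imaging. It was deposited with a tool kit for studying interactions between lipid droplets and other organelles, where it would serve as a peroxisome marker.
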