Addgene plasmid #214417: PMP34-mApple
Purpose: Peroxisome localization of PMP34 fused to mApple
Depositing lab: Chi-Lun Chang. Publication: A fluorogenic complementation tool kit for interrogating lipid droplet-organelle interaction. Li X, Gamuyao R, Wu ML, Cho WJ, King SV, Petersen RA, Stabley DR, Lindow C, Climer LK, Shirinifard A, Ferrara F, Throm RE, Robinson CG, Zhou Y, Carisey AF, Tebo AG, Chang CL. J Cell Biol. 2024 Sep 2;223(9):e202311126. doi: 10.1083/jcb.202311126. Epub 2024 Jul 1. PubMed 38949658.
Backbone
  Vector backbone: PMP34-Halo
  Vector type: Mammalian Expression
Growth in bacteria
  Bacterial resistance: Kanamycin, 50 μg/mL
  Growth temperature: 37°C
  Growth strain: DH5alpha
  Copy number: Unknown
Gene/Insert
  Gene/Insert name: PMP34
  Species: H. sapiens (human)
  Entrez Gene: SLC25A17 (a.k.a. PMP34)
  Promoter: CMV
  Tag / fusion protein: mApple (C terminal on insert)
  Cloning method: Restriction Enzyme; 5′ cloning site AgeI (unknown if destroyed); 3′ cloning site BsrGI (unknown if destroyed)
Terms and licenses: Academic/Nonprofit Terms; Industry Terms: Not Available to Industry
How to cite: PMP34-mApple was a gift from Chi-Lun Chang (Addgene plasmid # 214417 ; http://n2t.net/addgene:214417 ; RRID:Addgene_214417)
